Addgene plasmid #146014: pAc5.1B-lambdaN-HA-DmSmaug-A642H-V5His6_C
Purpose: Insect Expression of DmSmaug-A642H
Depositing lab: Elisa Izaurralde. Depositing organization: Max Planck Institute for Developmental Biology.
Backbone
  Vector backbone: Unknown
  Vector type: Insect Expression
Growth in bacteria
  Bacterial resistance: Ampicillin, 100 μg/mL
  Growth temperature: 37°C
  Growth strain: DH5alpha
  Copy number: Low Copy
Gene/Insert
  Gene/Insert name: DmSmaug-A642H
  Species: D. melanogaster (fly)
  Mutation: 10 silent mutations and a deletion of the AA 961-963 compared to the sequence given by NCBI: NM_079263.2
  Entrez Gene: smg (a.k.a. Dmel_CG5263, CG5263, D69, Dmel\CG5263, SMG, SmG, Smaug, Smg, anon-D69, anonD69)
  Cloning method: Unknown
Terms and licenses: Academic/Nonprofit Terms; Industry Terms: Not Available to Industry
Depositor comments: Plasmids from this collection were made available to the research community and donated after the lab closed. Please note that the sequence provided by the depositing laboratory may be theoretical/predicted or based on Sanger sequencing results. There may be discrepancies between sequencing results obtained by Addgene and the depositor sequence. If an Addgene verified sequence is not available, please contact before placing your order to request that our lab fully sequence the plasmid.
How to cite: pAc5.1B-lambdaN-HA-DmSmaug-A642H-V5His6_C was a gift from Elisa Izaurralde (Addgene plasmid # 146014 ; http://n2t.net/addgene:146014 ; RRID:Addgene_146014)
