[The description below was written by a language model from this plasmid's Addgene catalogue record and pLannotate feature annotations shown in this document.]
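Description:
pAc5.1B-lambdaN-HA-DmSmaug-A642H-V5His6_C is an 8,465 nt insect expression plasmid for producing a tagged point mutant of the Drosophila melanogaster translational regulator Smaug (smg, CG5263). The catalogue lists the backbone as unknown, although the name and the annotated parts point to a pAc5.1-type vector. It is propagated in E. coli through a ColE1/pUC-family origin and selected with ampicillin via the β-lactamase gene and its bla promoter. The annotation describes this origin as high copy, whereas the catalogue lists the plasmid as low copy. Short annotated fragments of a tetracycline resistance gene and of SV40 large T antigen appear to be non-functional backbone remnants. No selectable marker for insect cells is annotated.

Expression is driven by the constitutive Drosophila actin 5C promoter and terminated by an SV40 polyadenylation signal. The open reading frame begins with a short fragment of bacteriophage lambda N protein, followed by an HA epitope (annotated as a fragment of a 3xHA tag), the Smaug coding sequence, and a V5 tag. The name also indicates a C-terminal His6 tag, but this is not separately annotated, and the record does not show whether the C-terminal tags are translated in frame. The lambdaN peptide is generally used to bind boxB RNA hairpins, so fusions of this type usually serve in tethering assays that recruit a protein to a boxB-containing reporter mRNA in cultured fly cells to measure effects on translation or mRNA stability. The record itself states only insect expression as the purpose. Besides A642H, whose functional consequence is not explained, the insert carries ten silent mutations and lacks residues 961–963 relative to the NCBI reference. The depositor sequence may be theoretical or predicted.
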