Features (pLannotate 1.2.2; 11 found; start..end, strand, type, name):
     56..2568    +  promoter       Ac5 promoter: Drosophila melanogaster actin 5C promoter
   2588..2653    +  CDS            N (fragment): REGN_LAMBD - Experimental evidence at protein level: Swiss-Prot protein existence level 1. Plays a role as a transcriptional antitermination factor that allows the virus to initiate its lytic phase. Activates expression of the delayed viral early genes by modifying host RNA polymerase (RNAP) into a form that is resistant to termination signals. This antitermination function requires the host NusA protein which serves to stabilize the interaction between antitermination protein N and host RNA polymerase. From Escherichia phage lambda (Bacteriophage lambda).
   2678..2704    +  CDS            3xHA (fragment): three tandem HA epitope tags
   2732..5719    +  CDS            smg: SMG_DROME - Experimental evidence at protein level: Swiss-Prot protein existence level 1. Translation regulator that binds to the 3'-UTR of specific mRNAs such as nanos (nos) and prevents their translation. Prevents translation of unlocalized nos in the bulk cytoplasm via the recruitment of cup. From Drosophila melanogaster (Fruit fly).
   5750..5791    +  CDS            V5 tag: epitope tag from simian virus 5
   5891..6025    -  polyA_signal   SV40 poly(A) signal: SV40 polyadenylation signal
   6048..6132    -  CDS            large T antigen (fragment): large T antigen from SV40 (simian virus 40)
   6133..6603    +  CDS            TcR (fragment): tetracycline efflux protein; tet; confers resistance to tetracycline
   6647..7235    -  rep_origin     ori: high-copy-number ColE1/pMB1/pBR322/pUC origin of replication
   7406..8266    -  CDS            AmpR: β-lactamase; bla; confers resistance to ampicillin, carbenicillin, and related antibiotics
   8267..8371    -  promoter       AmpR promoter: bla
>Addgene plasmid #146014 | pAc5.1B-lambdaN-HA-DmSmaug-A642H-V5His6_C | depositor full sequence | sequence record 288459 | Full Sequence
CTTCAAGGAATTAATTCTATATTCTAAAAACACAAATGATACTTCTAAAAAAAATCATGAATGGCATCAA
CTCTGAATCAAATCTTTGCAGATGCACCTACTTCTCATTTCCACTGTCACATCATTTTTCCAGATCTCGC
TGCCTGTTATGTGGCCCACAAACCAAGACACGTTTTATGGCCATTAAAGCTGGCTGATCGTCGCCAAACA
CCAAATACATATCAATATGTACATTCGAGAAAGAAGCGATCAAAGAAGCGTCTTCGGGCGAGTAGGAGAA
TGCGGAGGAGAAGGAGAACGAGCTGATCTAGTATCTCTCCACAATCCAATGCCAACTGACCAACTGGCCA
TATTCGGAGCAATTTGAAGCCAATTTCCATCGCCTGGCGATCGCTCCATTCTTGGCTATATGTTTTTCAC
CGTTCCCGGGGCCATTTTCAAAGACTCGTCGGTAAGATAAGATTGTGTCACTCGCTGTCTCTCTTCATTT
GTCGAAGAATGCTGAGGAATTTCGCGATGACGTCGGCGAGTATTTTGAAGAATGAGAATAATTTGTATTT
ATACGAAAATCAGTTAGTGGAATTTTCTACAAAAACATGTTATCTATAGATAATTTTGTTGCAAAATATG
TTGACTATGACAAAGATTGTATGTATATACCTTTAATGTATTCTCATTTTCTTATGTATTTATAATGGCA
ATGATGATACTGATGATATTTTAAGATGATGCCAGACCACAGGCTGATTTCTGCGTCTTTTGCCGAACGC
AGTGCATGTGCGGTTGTTGTTTTTTGGAATAGTTTCAATTTTCGGACTGTCCGCTTTGATTTCAGTTTCT
TGGCTTATTCAAAAAGCAAAGTAAAGCCAAAAAAGCGAGATGGCAATACCAAATGCGGCAAAACGGTAGT
GGAAGGAAAGGGGTGCGGGGCAGCGGAAGGAAGGGTGGGGCGGGGCGTGGCGGGGTCTGTGGCTGGGCGC
GACGTCACCGACGTTGGAGCCACTCCTTTGACCATGTGTGCGTGTGTGTATTATTCGTGTCTCGCCACTC
GCCGGTTGTTTTTTTCTTTTTATCTCGCTCTCTCTAGCGCCATCTCGTACGCATGCTCAACGCACCGCAT
GTTGCCGTGTCCTTTATGCGTCATTTTGGCTCGAAATAGGCAATTATTTAAACAAAGATTAGTCAACGAA
AACGCTAAAATAAATAAGTCTACAATATGGTTACTTATTGCCATGTGTGTGCAGCCAACGATAGCAACAA
AAGCAACAACACAGTGGCTTTCCCTCTTTCACTTTTTGTTTGCAAGCGCGTGCGAGCAAGACGGCACGAC
CGGCAAACGCAATTACGCTGACAAAGAGCAGACGAAGTTTTGGCCGAAAAACATCAAGGCGCCTGATACG
AATGCATTTGCAATAACAATTGCGATATTTAATATTGTTTATGAAGCTGTTTGACTTCAAAACACACAAA
AAAAAAAATAAAACAAATTATTTGAAAGAGAATTAGGAATCGGACAGCTTATCGTTACGGGCTAACAGCA
CACCGAGACGAAATAGCTTACCTGACGTCACAGCCTCTGGAAGAACTGCCGCCAAGCAGAGAGAGAGAGA
AAAAGAGGGAGAGCAGCTTAGACCGCATGTGCTTGTGTGTGAGGCGTCTCTCTCTTCGTCTCCTGTTTGC
GCAAACGCATAGACTGCACTGAGAAAATCGATTACCTATTTTTTATGAATGAATATTTGCACTATTACTA
TTCAAAACTATTAAGATAGCAATCACATTCAATAGCCAAATACTATACCACCTGAGCGATGCAACGAAAT
GATCAATTTGAGCAAAAATGCTGCATATTTAGGACGGCATCATTATAGAAATGCTTCTTGCTGTGTACTT
TTCTCTCGTCTGGCAGCTGTTTCGCCGTTATTGTTAAAACCGGCTTAAGTTAGGTGTGTTTTCTACGACT
AGTGATGCCCCTACTAGAAGATGTGTGTTGCACAAATGTCCCTGAATAACCAATTTGAAGTGCAGATAGC
AGTAAACGTAAGCTAATATGAATATTATTTAACTGTAATGTTTTAATATCGCTGGACATTACTAATAAAC
CCACTATAAACACATGTACATATGTATGTTTTGGCATACAATGAGTAGTTGGGGAAAAAATGTGTAAAAG
CACCGTGACCATCACAGCATAAAGATAACCAGCTGAAGTATCGAATATGAGTAACCCCCAAATTGAATCA
CATGCCGCAACTGATAGGACCCATGGAAGTACACTCTTCATGGCGATATACAAGACACACACAAGCACGA
ACACCCAGTTGCGGAGGAAATTCTCCGTAAATGAAAACCCAATCGGCGAACAATTCATACCCATATATGG
TAAAAGTTTTGAACGCGACTTGAGAGCGGAGAGCATTGCGGCTGATAAGGTTTTAGCGCTAAGCGGGCTT
TATAAAACGGGCTGCGGGACCAGTTTTCATATCACTACCGTTTGAGTTCTTGTGCTGTGTGGATACTCCT
CCCGACACAAAGCCGCTCCATCAGCCAGCAGTCGTCTAATCCAGAGACCCCGGATCGGGGTACCAACATG
GACGCACAAACACGACGACGTGAGCGTCGCGCTGAGAAACAAGCTCAATGGAAAGCTGCAAACGGTGGAT
CTCCTCCACATATGGCTTACCCATACGATGTTCCAGATTACGCTCCTCCAAGCTTGAATTCTGCAGATAT
CATGAAGTACGCAACTGGAACTGACAACGCGATGACCTCCGGCATCAGCGGCCAAACCAATAACTCTAAC
AGTGCATCCAACGAGATGCAGCCAACCACATCAACGCCTACTGCAGCCCACAAGGAGGCCACATCAACGG
CCACGACGACGGCGACATACGCCAATGGCAATCCCAATTCTAACGCCAATCCCAGCCAGAGCCAGCCGTC
CAATGCGCTGTTTTGCGAGCAGGTGACCACAGTGACAAATCTCTTCGAGAAGTGGAACGACTGCGAGCGA
ACCGTCGTGATGTACGCGCTGCTCAAGCGGCTGCGCTACCCGAGCCTCAAGTTTCTACAGTATTCTATCG
ACAGCAACCTGACCCAGAACCTGGGCACCTCGCAGACCAATCTGAGCAGCGTGGTTATTGACATCAATGC
CAACAATCCGGTGTACCTGCAGAATCTACTCAACGCCTACAAGACGTTCCAGCCATGTGACCTGCTCGAC
GCCATGTCCTCCTCGTCGTCCGACAAGGACTCGATGCCATGTTACGGCAGTGACTTCCAGATCACCACAT
CAGCGCAGTGTGACGAGCGAAAGCTGTATGCCCGCAAGGAGGACATTCTGCATGAAGTACTGAACATGCT
GCCTCTGCTGAAGCCGGGCAATGAGGAGGCCAAGCTTATCTACCTGACCCTCATACCAGTTGCCGTCAAG
GACACCATGCAGCAAATTGTGCCCACGGAGTTGGTGCAGCAGATCTTCTCGTACCTACTCATCCATCCAG
CTATCACCAGCGAGGACAGACGTTCGCTCAACATTTGGCTGCGTCACTTGGAGGATCATATCCAAGCGGC
TGCGGCGGGCCTGACAAATCGCAGTTACTTCCTGCAGCCCTCGCCGCAACTGGTCGCTGGTGGTAGCTCA
ACAGGCAGTGGTAGCTGTTCCTCTTCGGCGACCAGCTCTTCGACAGCATCCTGTTCGTCGGTGGCCTCAT
CCTCGTTGTGCCCCGCAAGCGGCAGCCGTTCCTCACGCACCAACGACTGGCAAACGATCGCCCCGCCCAG
CAAGCAATTGCAAAACAAATTGGCCGGTGATTGGCGTGGCAATGGAGGCGGCAGCTCCAGCGGGTCGATC
AATCCACTCTGTGATAATCTTAATGGTATTACCCTGAACGAATTAGCTTCTAGTCAGAACAGTCTCGGCC
TGTCGCTGGAGGGCAGCTCTTCCCTGGTCAACGGTGTGGTCGCTGGTGCAGGCTCTATGTTGGGAATCGC
TGGTGGCGACGATCATGACACGTCATTTAGCAAGAATGGCACGGAGATTCTCGATTTTGACCCGGTGACG
GCGGACATGGGTGAGGCCTGTAGTCTGGCCAGCAGTAGCCTTTGTGGACGTAACGGTGGAAATCCTGTTG
AGGATCGATCGCAACCTCCGCCGAATCTTCAGCAGCAATTGCTTCAGCCTCCTCCCTATGCCTCGATCCT
TATGGGAAACGTGGGCGATCAGTTTGGAGAGATCAACCGGTGGAGCCTGGACAGCAAGATTGCAGCCCTG
AAGACGCGGCGCTCTAACAGCCTCACCACGCAAACGATCTCTAGCTGTTCCAGCTCGTCTAACTCATCGG
TGATCACGGTCAATGACAACTGCTCCAATTCAACGGAGAATCTGGCACAGTTTGCCAACAAGCCCCGTAG
TTTTTCCTTATCGATTGAGCATCAGCGCGGCGCCTTGATGAACAGCGGTTCCGATACTCGTCTGGATGAA
TTCAAGCCCAATTATATTAAGTTCCACACGCGCAACGTGGGCATGTCGGGAATCGGACTCTGGCTAAAAT
CCTTGCGTCTGCACAAGTACATCGAGCTGTTCAAGAACATGACGTACGAGGAAATGCTCTTGATCACCGA
GGACTTTCTGCAGAGTGTTGGCGTCACCAAGGGCCACTCCCACAAGCTTGCCCTTTGCATTGATAAGCTG
AAGGAACGGGCCAATATTCTTAACCGGGTAGAACAAGAACTGCTATCGGGTCAAATGGAGCTGAGCACGG
CGGTTGAGGAGCTAACAAATATTGTGCTGACACCAATGAAGCCACTGGAGTCTCCAGGACCACCGGAGGA
AAACATTGGTCTGCGTTTTCTTAAGGTCATTGACATTGTGACCAATACGTTGCAGCAGGATCCGTATGCT
GTCCAAGACGACGAGACTTTGGGTGTGCTTATGTGGATTCTAGACCGTTCTATCCACAACGAGGCATTTA
TGAATCATGCCAGTCAACTCAAGGACCTGAAGTTTAAGTTGTCCAAGATGAAGATCTCCATGGTTCCCAA
AATGCATCACGTCAAGCCAGCCGGCGTCGGGCCAAACAATGGGAACATTAACAAGCCAAGATGGAATGGT
AAGACTCGCAAATGCGATACTAAAAATGGCAGCAACGATAGGATTAACAACCGCAAAAACTCCAACGACA
TGCTAAACTTTTCGCTAAATTGCCTGCCACACCCGCTGCCCCATCATTCGCAGCAGGCTCCGCCGCCTCT
GCCACAGTTTGACTACAACGGCTATGGCGGCGGTCCATCCCATCAGCCGCAGTACAAGAGCTCCTCGTAC
CCAAGCTTCATGGGTAATCCTCAGCAGCAGCCACCACCGCCGCCGTCTAGTAAGTCGCATCATCATCCCC
AGCAGATGCAACAGATGCTGCAGCAACACAACCACTTTCCAGCGCTGCCTCAGCAGACGCCACCACAATC
GCATCGCCGGTCGCTGAATAATCTTATTCTGGTGGCCGGAGGTCCGCAGCAACCGCAGCAATTGATCTTT
AAGCCCGGTCAGGGAGTGCTCACCAACAACGGATCTAACGACAACCTGGTATTGGAACGCAATCAGCAGT
CGCAGCAGCAGAGAAAACTTAGCGGAGGAGTGTCCAGTGCGGAGCAACAACCAAAGAAGACCATGGCCGC
TGTTGTGATGGAAAATTTGGCCAAATTTGATCAACATTTTACGCTATTCCGCTCGAGTCTAGAGGGCCCG
CGGTTCGAAGGTAAGCCTATCCCTAACCCTCTCCTCGGTCTCGATTCTACGCGTACCGGTCATCATCACC
ATCACCATTGAGTTTAAACCCGCTGATCAGCCTCGACTGTGCCTTCTAAGGCCTGAGCTCGCTGATCAGC
CTCGATCGAGGATCCAGACATGATAAGATACATTGATGAGTTTGGACAAACCACAACTAGAATGCAGTGA
AAAAAATGCTTTATTTGTGAAATTTGTGATGCTATTGCTTTATTTGTAACCATTATAAGCTGCAATAAAC
AAGTTAACAACAACAATTGCATTCATTTTATGTTTCAGGTTCAGGGGGAGGTGTGGGAGGTTTTTTAAAG
CAAGTAAAACCTCTACAAATGTGGTATGGCTGATTATGATCAGTCGACCGATGCCCTTGAGAGCCTTCAA
CCCAGTCAGCTCCTTCCGGTGGGCGCGGGGCATGACTATCGTCGCCGCACTTATGACTGTCTTCTTTATC
ATGCAACTCGTAGGACAGGTGCCGGCAGCGCTCTGGGTCATTTTCGGCGAGGACCGCTTTCGCTGGAGCG
CGACGATGATCGGCCTGTCGCTTGCGGTATTCGGAATCTTGCACGCCCTCGCTCAAGCCTTCGTCACTGG
TCCCGCCACCAAACGTTTCGGCGAGAAGCAGGCCATTATCGCCGGCATGGCGGCCGACGCGCTGGGCTAC
GTCTTGCTGGCGTTCGCGACGCGAGGCTGGATGGCCTTCCCCATTATGATTCTTCTCGCTTCCGGCGGCA
TCGGGATGCCCGCGTTGCAGGCCATGCTGTCCAGGCAGGTAGATGACGACCATCAGGGACAGCTTCAAGG
ATCGCTCGCGGCTCTTACCAGCCAGCAAAAGGCCAGGAACCGTAAAAAGGCCGCGTTGCTGGCGTTTTTC
CATAGGCTCCGCCCCCCTGACGAGCATCACAAAAATCGACGCTCAAGTCAGAGGTGGCGAAACCCGACAG
GACTATAAAGATACCAGGCGTTTCCCCCTGGAAGCTCCCTCGTGCGCTCTCCTGTTCCGACCCTGCCGCT
TACCGGATACCTGTCCGCCTTTCTCCCTTCGGGAAGCGTGGCGCTTTCTCAATGCTCACGCTGTAGGTAT
CTCAGTTCGGTGTAGGTCGTTCGCTCCAAGCTGGGCTGTGTGCACGAACCCCCCGTTCAGCCCGACCGCT
GCGCCTTATCCGGTAACTATCGTCTTGAGTCCAACCCGGTAAGACACGACTTATCGCCACTGGCAGCAGC
CACTGGTAACAGGATTAGCAGAGCGAGGTATGTAGGCGGTGCTACAGAGTTCTTGAAGTGGTGGCCTAAC
TACGGCTACACTAGAAGGACAGTATTTGGTATCTGCGCTCTGCTGAAGCCAGTTACCTTCGGAAAAAGAG
TTGGTAGCTCTTGATCCGGCAAACAAACCACCGCTGGTAGCGGTGGTTTTTTTGTTTGCAAGCAGCAGAT
TACGCGCAGAAAAAAAGGATCTCAAGAAGATCCTTTGATCTTTTCTACGGGGTCTGACGCTCAGTGGAAC
GAAAACTCACGTTAAGGGATTTTGGTCATGAGATTATCAAAAAGGATCTTCACCTAGATCCTTTTAAATT
AAAAATGAAGTTTTAAATCAATCTAAAGTATATATGAGTAAACTTGGTCTGACAGTTACCAATGCTTAAT
CAGTGAGGCACCTATCTCAGCGATCTGTCTATTTCGTTCATCCATAGTTGCCTGACTCCCCGTCGTGTAG
ATAACTACGATACGGGAGGGCTTACCATCTGGCCCCAGTGCTGCAATGATACCGCGAGACCCACGCTCAC
CGGCTCCAGATTTATCAGCAATAAACCAGCCAGCCGGAAGGGCCGAGCGCAGAAGTGGTCCTGCAACTTT
ATCCGCCTCCATCCAGTCTATTAATTGTTGCCGGGAAGCTAGAGTAAGTAGTTCGCCAGTTAATAGTTTG
CGCAACGTTGTTGCCATTGCTGCAGGCATCGTGGTGTCACGCTCGTCGTTTGGTATGGCTTCATTCAGCT
CCGGTTCCCAACGATCAAGGCGAGTTACATGATCCCCCATGTTGTGCAAAAAAGCGGTTAGCTCCTTCGG
TCCTCCGATCGTTGTCAGAAGTAAGTTGGCCGCAGTGTTATCACTCATGGTTATGGCAGCACTGCATAAT
TCTCTTACTGTCATGCCATCCGTAAGATGCTTTTCTGTGACTGGTGAGTACTCAACCAAGTCATTCTGAG
AATAGTGTATGCGGCGACCGAGTTGCTCTTGCCCGGCGTCAACACGGGATAATACCGCGCCACATAGCAG
AACTTTAAAAGTGCTCATCATTGGAAAACGTTCTTCGGGGCGAAAACTCTCAAGGATCTTACCGCTGTTG
AGATCCAGTTCGATGTAACCCACTCGTGCACCCAACTGATCTTCAGCATCTTTTACTTTCACCAGCGTTT
CTGGGTGAGCAAAAACAGGAAGGCAAAATGCCGCAAAAAAGGGAATAAGGGCGACACGGAAATGTTGAAT
ACTCATACTCTTCCTTTTTCAATATTATTGAAGCATTTATCAGGGTTATTGTCTCATGAGCGGATACATA
TTTGAATGTATTTAGAAAAATAAACAAATAGGGGTTCCGCGCACATTTCCCCGAAAAGTGCCACCTGACG
TCTAAGAAACCATTATTATCATGACATTAACCTATAAAAATAGGCGTATCACGAGGCCCTTTCGT
